Addgene plasmid #211360: pET-MCN-10His-StayGold
Purpose: Bacterial expression of the bright and photostable StayGold fluorescent protein. Codon optimised for expression in Escherichia coli. Contains a N-terminal 10xHis tag.
Depositing lab: Mohan Balasubramanian. Depositing organization: University of Warwick. Publication: A monomeric StayGold fluorescent protein. Ivorra-Molla E, Akhuli D, McAndrew MBL, Scott W, Kumar L, Palani S, Mishima M, Crow A, Balasubramanian MK. Nat Biotechnol. 2023 Dec 11. doi: 10.1038/s41587-023-02018-w. PubMed 38081970.
Backbone
  Vector backbone: pET-MCN
  Backbone size w/o insert (bp): 5265
  Total vector size (bp): 5955
  Vector type: Bacterial Expression
Growth in bacteria
  Bacterial resistance: Kanamycin, 50 μg/mL
  Growth temperature: 37°C
  Growth strain: DH5alpha
  Copy number: Low Copy
Gene/Insert
  Gene/Insert name: StayGold
  Species: Synthetic
  Insert size (bp): 690
  Promoter: T7
  Tag / fusion protein: 10xHis-tag (N terminal on insert)
  Cloning method: Gibson Cloning
  Sequencing primers: 5′ T7 Promoter
Resource information
  A portion of this plasmid was derived from a plasmid made by: Atsushi Miyawaki: Hirano et al. (2022) Nat Biotechnol. doi: 10.1038/s41587-022-01278-2. PMID: 35468954
Terms and licenses: Academic/Nonprofit Terms; Industry Terms: Not Available to Industry
Depositor comments: Please visit https://doi.org/10.21203/rs.3.rs-2684100/v1 for ResearchSquare preprint.
How to cite: pET-MCN-10His-StayGold was a gift from Mohan Balasubramanian (Addgene plasmid # 211360 ; http://n2t.net/addgene:211360 ; RRID:Addgene_211360)
