[The description below was written by a language model from this plasmid's Addgene catalogue record and pLannotate feature annotations shown in this document.]
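Description:
pET-MCN-10His-StayGold is a bacterial expression plasmid of about 5.95 kb, built on the pET-MCN backbone for producing the bright, photostable fluorescent protein StayGold in Escherichia coli. The roughly 690 bp synthetic insert is codon-optimised for E. coli and carries an N-terminal 10xHis tag for metal-affinity purification. The automated feature table labels this region as an 8xHis tag, which most likely reflects a match to the nearest library entry rather than a true difference. It does not annotate the StayGold coding sequence itself, which presumably occupies the unannotated stretch between the His tag and the T7 terminator. According to the record, part of the plasmid derives from an earlier StayGold construct made by another laboratory.

Expression follows the standard pET design. A T7 promoter is followed directly by a lac operator and the strong phage T7 gene 10 ribosome binding site, with a T7 terminator downstream of the open reading frame. The plasmid also carries lacI under its own promoter, so the lac repressor holds transcription off until it is relieved by IPTG or lactose in a host that supplies T7 RNA polymerase. Selection is by kanamycin through an aminoglycoside phosphotransferase gene. Replication relies on a pBR322-type ColE1 origin with the bom region and the rop gene, consistent with the low copy number listed. An f1 origin is also present. The short hits to tetracycline resistance, a T7 gene 10-derived solubility tag and the AmpR promoter are fragments and appear to be backbone remnants rather than functional elements. The construct is intended for recombinant production and purification of His-tagged StayGold.
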