Features (pLannotate 1.2.2; 18 found; start..end, strand, type, name):
    133..424     -  CDS            TcR (fragment): tetracycline efflux protein; tet; confers resistance to tetracycline
    439..460     -  protein_bind   CAP binding site: CAP binding activates transcription in the presence of cAMP. E. coli catabolite activator protein
    473..1555    -  CDS            lacI: lac repressor; lacI; The lac repressor binds to the lac operator to inhibit transcription in E. coli. This inhibition can be relieved by adding lactose or isopropyl-β-D-thiogalactopyranoside (IPTG).
   1556..1633    -  promoter       lacI promoter: lacI
   1641..1920    -  CDS            TcR (fragment): tetracycline efflux protein; tet; confers resistance to tetracycline
   1942..1960    +  promoter       T7 promoter: promoter for bacteriophage T7 RNA polymerase
   1961..1985    +  protein_bind   lac operator: The lac repressor binds to the lac operator to inhibit transcription in E. coli. This inhibition can be relieved by adding lactose or isopropyl-β-D-thiogalactopyranoside (IPTG). lac repressor encoded by lacI
   2000..2022    +  RBS            RBS: efficient ribosome binding site from bacteriophage T7 gene 10 (Olins and Rangwala, 1989)
   2042..2065    +  CDS            8xHis: 8xHis affinity tag
   2784..2833    +  CDS            SET1 (fragment): solubility-enhancement tag derived from T7 phage gene 10B
   2841..2888    +  terminator     T7 terminator: transcription terminator for bacteriophage T7 RNA polymerase
   2925..3353    +  rep_origin     f1 ori (sequence partly withheld): f1 bacteriophage origin of replication; arrow indicates direction of (+) strand synthesis
   3406..3463    +  promoter       AmpR promoter (fragment): bla
   3472..4287    -  CDS            KanR: aminoglycoside phosphotransferase; aph(3')-Ia; confers resistance to kanamycin in bacteria or G418 (Geneticin®) in eukaryotes
   4409..4997    +  rep_origin     ori: high-copy-number ColE1/pMB1/pBR322/pUC origin of replication
   5183..5322    -  misc_feature   bom: basis of mobility region from pBR322
   5424..5615    -  CDS            rop: Rop protein, which maintains plasmids at low copy number; rop
   5632..61      +  CDS            YPB1_ECOLX (across the origin): Protein predicted: Swiss-Prot protein existence level 4. From Escherichia coli.
>Addgene plasmid #211360 | pET-MCN-10His-StayGold | addgene full sequence | sequence record 417677 | Addgene NGS Result
CGCAGACGTTTTGCAGCAGCAGTCGCTTCACGTTCGCTCGCGTATCGGTGATTCATTCTGCTAACCAGTA
AGGCAACCCCGCCAGCCTAGCCGGGTCCTCAACGACAGGAGCACGATCATGCGCACCCGTGGGGCCGCCA
TGCCGGCGATAATGGCCTGCTTCTCGCCGAAACGTTTGGTGGCGGGACCAGTGACGAAGGCTTGAGCGAG
GGCGTGCAAGATTCCGAATACCGCAAGCGACAGGCCGATCATCGTCGCGCTCCAGCGAAAGCGGTCCTCG
CCGAAAATGACCCAGAGCGCTGCCGGCACCTGTCCTACGAGTTGCATGATAAAGAAGACAGTCATAAGTG
CGGCGACGATAGTCATGCCCCGCGCCCACCGGAAGGAGCTGACTGGGTTGAAGGCTCTCAAGGGCATCGG
TCGAGATCCCGGTGCCTAATGAGTGAGCTAACTTACATTAATTGCGTTGCGCTCACTGCCCGCTTTCCAG
TCGGGAAACCTGTCGTGCCAGCTGCATTAATGAATCGGCCAACGCGCGGGGAGAGGCGGTTTGCGTATTG
GGCGCCAGGGTGGTTTTTCTTTTCACCAGTGAGACGGGCAACAGCTGATTGCCCTTCACCGCCTGGCCCT
GAGAGAGTTGCAGCAAGCGGTCCACGCTGGTTTGCCCCAGCAGGCGAAAATCCTGTTTGATGGTGGTTAA
CGGCGGGATATAACATGAGCTGTCTTCGGTATCGTCGTATCCCACTACCGAGATATCCGCACCAACGCGC
AGCCCGGACTCGGTAATGGCGCGCATTGCGCCCAGCGCCATCTGATCGTTGGCAACCAGCATCGCAGTGG
GAACGATGCCCTCATTCAGCATTTGCATGGTTTGTTGAAAACCGGACATGGCACTCCAGTCGCCTTCCCG
TTCCGCTATCGGCTGAATTTGATTGCGAGTGAGATATTTATGCCAGCCAGCCAGACGCAGACGCGCCGAG
ACAGAACTTAATGGGCCCGCTAACAGCGCGATTTGCTGGTGACCCAATGCGACCAGATGCTCCACGCCCA
GTCGCGTACCGTCTTCATGGGAGAAAATAATACTGTTGATGGGTGTCTGGTCAGAGACATCAAGAAATAA
CGCCGGAACATTAGTGCAGGCAGCTTCCACAGCAATGGCATCCTGGTCATCCAGCGGATAGTTAATGATC
AGCCCACTGACGCGTTGCGCGAGAAGATTGTGCACCGCCGCTTTACAGGCTTCGACGCCGCTTCGTTCTA
CCATCGACACCACCACGCTGGCACCCAGTTGATCGGCGCGAGATTTAATCGCCGCGACAATTTGCGACGG
CGCGTGCAGGGCCAGACTGGAGGTGGCAACGCCAATCAGCAACGACTGTTTGCCCGCCAGTTGTTGTGCC
ACGCGGTTGGGAATGTAATTCAGCTCCGCCATCGCCGCTTCCACTTTTTCCCGCGTTTTCGCAGAAACGT
GGCTGGCCTGGTTCACCACGCGGGAAACGGTCTGATAAGAGACACCGGCATACTCTGCGACATCGTATAA
CGTTACTGGTTTCACATTCACCACCCTGAATTGACTCTCTTCCGGGCGCTATCATGCCATACCGCGAAAG
GTTTTGCGCCATTCGATGGTGTCCGGGATCTCGACGCTCTCCCTTATGCGACTCCTGCATTAGGAAGCAG
CCCAGTAGTAGGTTGAGGCCGTTGAGCACCGCCGCCGCAAGGAATGGTGCATGCAAGGAGATGGCGCCCA
ACAGTCCCCCGGCCACGGGGCCTGCCACCATACCCACGCCGAAACAAGCGCTCATGAGCCCGAAGTGGCG
AGCCCGATCTTCCCCATCGGTGATGTCGGCGATATAGGCGCCAGCAACCGCACCTGTGGCGCCGGTGATG
CCGGCCACGATGCGTCCGGCGTAGAGGATCGAGATCTCGATCCCGCGAAATTAATACGACTCACTATAGG
GGAATTGTGAGCGGATAACAATTCCCCACTAGTAATAATTTTGTTTAACTTTAAGAAGGAGATATAATGG
GCAGCAGCCATCACCATCACCATCACCATCACCATCACGGTTCTATGGCCAGCACGCCGTTTAAGTTCCA
GTTAAAGGGGACAATTAACGGGAAAAGCTTTACAGTCGAGGGTGAAGGGGAAGGGAACTCGCATGAAGGT
AGTCATAAAGGTAAGTATGTGTGTACGAGCGGAAAGTTGCCGATGTCTTGGGCGGCTCTTGGTACTTCGT
TTGGGTACGGAATGAAATACTATACAAAATACCCGTCGGGCCTGAAAAATTGGTTCCATGAGGTGATGCC
CGAGGGGTTCACGTATGATCGCCACATCCAGTACAAAGGTGATGGCTCAATCCACGCAAAGCACCAACAC
TTCATGAAGAATGGGACTTATCATAACATTGTCGAGTTTACTGGCCAGGACTTCAAGGAAAACAGCCCCG
TATTGACAGGTGACATGAATGTGAGCTTGCCGAACGAGGTGCAGCATATTCCACGTGACGACGGAGTTGA
ATGTCCCGTCACATTGTTATACCCCTTGCTTAGCGATAAATCAAAGTGTGTCGAAGCACATCAAAACACT
ATCTGCAAACCTCTTCATAACCAACCTGCGCCAGATGTACCGTACCATTGGATTCGCAAACAATATACAC
AGTCTAAGGATGATACGGAGGAACGCGATCATATCTGTCAGTCCGAGACGTTAGAAGCTCATCTTTAACT
CGAGCTTAAGCAATTGGGATCCTAATAGTCTAGAGCTAGCCCTAGGAGATCCGGCTGCTAACAAAGCCCG
AAAGGAAGCTGAGTTGGCTGCTGCCACCGCTGAGCAATAACTAGCATAACCCCTTGGGGCCTCTAAACGG
GTCTTGAGGGGTTTTTTGCTGAAAGGAGGAACTATATCCGGATTGGCGAATGGG
[124 nt withheld, positions 2925-3048]
C
[91 nt withheld, positions 3050-3140]
A
[49 nt withheld, positions 3142-3190]
CCTTTGACGTTGGAGTCCACGTTCTTT
[37 nt withheld, positions 3218-3254]
ACCCTATCTCGGTCTATTCTTTTGATTTATAAGGGATTTTGCCGATTTCGGCCTATTGGTTAAAAAATGA
GCTGATTTAACAAAAATTTAACGCGAATTTTAACAAAATATTAACGCTTACAATTTAGGTGGCACTTTTC
GGGGAAATGTGCGCGGAACCCCTATTTGTTTATTTTTCTAAATACATTCAAATATGTATCCGCTCATGAA
TTAATTCTTAGAAAAACTCATCGAGCATCAAATGAAACTGCAATTTATTCATATCAGGATTATCAATACC
ATATTTTTGAAAAAGCCGTTTCTGTAATGAAGGAGAAAACTCACCGAGGCAGTTCCATAGGATGGCAAGA
TCCTGGTATCGGTCTGCGATTCCGACTCGTCCAACATCAATACAACCTATTAATTTCCCCTCGTCAAAAA
TAAGGTTATCAAGTGAGAAATCACCATGAGTGACGACTGAATCCGGTGAGAATGGCAAAAGTTTATGCAT
TTCTTTCCAGACTTGTTCAACAGGCCAGCCATTACGCTCGTCATCAAAATCACTCGCATCAACCAAACCG
TTATTCATTCGTGATTGCGCCTGAGCGAGACGAAATACGCGATCGCTGTTAAAAGGACAATTACAAACAG
GAATCGAATGCAACCGGCGCAGGAACACTGCCAGCGCATCAACAATATTTTCACCTGAATCAGGATATTC
TTCTAATACCTGGAATGCTGTTTTCCCGGGGATCGCAGTGGTGAGTAACCATGCATCATCAGGAGTACGG
ATAAAATGCTTGATGGTCGGAAGAGGCATAAATTCCGTCAGCCAGTTTAGTCTGACCATCTCATCTGTAA
CATCATTGGCAACGCTACCTTTGCCATGTTTCAGAAACAACTCTGGCGCATCGGGCTTCCCATACAATCG
ATAGATTGTCGCACCTGATTGCCCGACATTATCGCGAGCCCATTTATACCCATATAAATCAGCATCCATG
TTGGAATTTAATCGCGGCCTAGAGCAAGACGTTTCCCGTTGAATATGGCTCATAACACCCCTTGTATTAC
TGTTTATGTAAGCAGACAGTTTTATTGTTCATGACCAAAATCCCTTAACGTGAGTTTTCGTTCCACTGAG
CGTCAGACCCCGTAGAAAAGATCAAAGGATCTTCTTGAGATCCTTTTTTTCTGCGCGTAATCTGCTGCTT
GCAAACAAAAAAACCACCGCTACCAGCGGTGGTTTGTTTGCCGGATCAAGAGCTACCAACTCTTTTTCCG
AAGGTAACTGGCTTCAGCAGAGCGCAGATACCAAATACTGTCCTTCTAGTGTAGCCGTAGTTAGGCCACC
ACTTCAAGAACTCTGTAGCACCGCCTACATACCTCGCTCTGCTAATCCTGTTACCAGTGGCTGCTGCCAG
TGGCGATAAGTCGTGTCTTACCGGGTTGGACTCAAGACGATAGTTACCGGATAAGGCGCAGCGGTCGGGC
TGAACGGGGGGTTCGTGCACACAGCCCAGCTTGGAGCGAACGACCTACACCGAACTGAGATACCTACAGC
GTGAGCTATGAGAAAGCGCCACGCTTCCCGAAGGGAGAAAGGCGGACAGGTATCCGGTAAGCGGCAGGGT
CGGAACAGGAGAGCGCACGAGGGAGCTTCCAGGGGGAAACGCCTGGTATCTTTATAGTCCTGTCGGGTTT
CGCCACCTCTGACTTGAGCGTCGATTTTTGTGATGCTCGTCAGGGGGGCGGAGCCTATGGAAAAACGCCA
GCAACGCGGCCTTTTTACGGTTCCTGGCCTTTTGCTGGCCTTTTGCTCACATGTTCTTTCCTGCGTTATC
CCCTGATTCTGTGGATAACCGTATTACCGCCTTTGAGTGAGCTGATACCGCTCGCCGCAGCCGAACGACC
GAGCGCAGCGAGTCAGTGAGCGAGGAAGCGGAAGAGCGCCTGATGCGGTATTTTCTCCTTACGCATCTGT
GCGGTATTTCACACCGCAATGGTGCACTCTCAGTACAATCTGCTCTGATGCCGCATAGTTAAGCCAGTAT
ACACTCCGCTATCGCTACGTGACTGGGTCATGGCTGCGCCCCGACACCCGCCAACACCCGCTGACGCGCC
CTGACGGGCTTGTCTGCTCCCGGCATCCGCTTACAGACAAGCTGTGACCGTCTCCGGGAGCTGCATGTGT
CAGAGGTTTTCACCGTCATCACCGAAACGCGCGAGGCAGCTGCGGTAAAGCTCATCAGCGTGGTCGTGAA
GCGATTCACAGATGTCTGCCTGTTCATCCGCGTCCAGCTCGTTGAGTTTCTCCAGAAGCGTTAATGTCTG
GCTTCTGATAAAGCGGGCCATGTTAAGGGCGGTTTTTTCCTGTTTGGTCACTGATGCCTCCGTGTAAGGG
GGATTTCTGTTCATGGGGGTAATGATACCGATGAAACGAGAGAGGATGCTCACGATACGGGTTACTGATG
ATGAACATGCCCGGTTACTGGAACGTTGTGAGGGTAAACAACTGGCGGTATGGATGCGGCGGGACCAGAG
AAAAATCACTCAGGGTCAATGCCAGCGCTTCGTTAATACAGATGTAGGTGTTCCACAGGGTAGCCAGCAG
CATCCTGCGATGCAGATCCGGAACATAATGGTGCAGGGCGCTGACTTCCGCGTTTCCAGACTTTACGAAA
CACGGAAACCGAAGACCATTCATGTTGTTGCTCAGGT
